Addgene plasmid #17321: 2xHA MED10 pBacPAK8
Depositing lab: Joan Conaway & Ronald Conaway. Depositing organization: Stowers Institute for Medical Research. Publication: Neuralized-like 1 (Neurl1) targeted to the plasma membrane by N-myristoylation regulates the Notch ligand Jagged1. Koutelou E, Sato S, Tomomori-Sato C, Florens L, Swanson SK, Washburn MP, Kokkinaki M, Conaway RC, Conaway JW, Moschonas NK. J Biol Chem. 2008 Feb 15;283(7):3846-53. doi: 10.1074/jbc.M706974200. Epub 2007 Dec 12. PubMed 18077452.
Backbone
  Vector backbone: pBacPAK8
  Backbone manufacturer: Clontech
  Backbone size w/o insert (bp): 5500
  Vector type: Insect Expression
Growth in bacteria
  Bacterial resistance: Ampicillin, 100 μg/mL
  Growth temperature: 37°C
  Growth strain: DH5alpha
  Copy number: High Copy
Gene/Insert
  Gene/Insert name: MED10 (alt name: Med10)
  Species: M. musculus (mouse)
  Insert size (bp): 500
  Entrez Gene: Med10 (a.k.a. C78613, AA959813, AI385605, D13Wsu50e)
  Tag / fusion protein: 2xHA (N terminal on backbone)
  Cloning method: Restriction Enzyme; 5′ cloning site XhoI (not destroyed); 3′ cloning site KpnI (not destroyed)
  Sequencing primers: 5′ Bac 1; 3′ Bac 2
Terms and licenses: Academic/Nonprofit Terms; Industry Terms: Not Available to Industry
Depositor comments: The Med10 sequence was inserted between XhoI and Kpn1 of pBacPAK8 polylinker after changing the original BacPAK8 BamHI site to NheI. Plasmid can be used for Med10 expression or, by cutting out and replacing Med10 CDS with something else, for construction of BacPAK8 derivatives expressing 2xHA-tagged proteins.
How to cite: 2xHA MED10 pBacPAK8 was a gift from Joan Conaway & Ronald Conaway (Addgene plasmid # 17321 ; http://n2t.net/addgene:17321 ; RRID:Addgene_17321)
