[The description below was written by a language model from this plasmid's Addgene catalogue record.]
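Description:
2xHA MED10 pBacPAK8 is an insect-cell expression construct built on the commercial pBacPAK8 backbone (about 5.5 kb without insert), a baculovirus transfer vector. Vectors of this type are not used directly for expression. They are recombined with baculoviral DNA in insect cells so that the expression cassette is carried into a recombinant virus, which then drives protein production on infection. In bacteria the plasmid is maintained at high copy and selected with ampicillin. The record provides no feature table and does not name the promoter or flanking viral sequences. pBacPAK8 is generally known to use the strong, very late polyhedrin promoter, but this is not stated here.

The payload is the mouse Med10 coding sequence (roughly 500 bp), which encodes a subunit of the Mediator transcriptional coactivator complex. It is placed between the XhoI and KpnI sites of the polylinker, and both sites were retained. An N-terminal double HA epitope tag is supplied by the modified backbone, so the protein is produced as 2xHA-Med10, suitable for detection or immunoaffinity purification with anti-HA reagents. The depositors note that the original BamHI site of the pBacPAK8 polylinker was changed to NheI during construction.

According to the depositor comments, the plasmid has two uses. It can be used to express tagged Med10 in the baculovirus system. It can also serve as a general cloning scaffold, since excising the Med10 coding sequence and substituting another open reading frame yields pBacPAK8 derivatives that express other proteins with the same N-terminal 2xHA tag.
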