>Addgene plasmid #17321 | 2xHA MED10 pBacPAK8 | addgene partial sequence | sequence record 23268 | 17321 with polyhedrin-F
AATAAAAAAACCTATAAAATACGGAGGCTAGCACCATGTACCCATATGATGTCCCTGATTACGCATATCC
TTACGACGTACCAGACTATGCTCTCGAGATGGCGGAGAAGTTTGACCATCTGGAGGAGCACCTGGAGAAG
TTCGTGGAGAACATTCGGCAGCTCGGCATCATCGTCAGCGACTTCCAGCCCAGCAGCCAGGCGGGGCTGA
GCCAGAAGCTAAACTTTATTGTTACGGGCTTACAGGACATAGATAAATGCAGACAGCAGCTGCACGATAT
CACGGTGCCTCTGGAAGTTTTTGAATACATTGATCAAGGTCGGAATCCCCAGCTCTACACCAAAGAATGC
CTGGAGAGGGCTCTAGCTAAAAACGAGCAAGTCAAGGGCAAGATCGACACAATGAAGAAATTTAAAAGCC
TACTGATTCAGGAACTTTCTAAAGTGTTTCCAGAAGACATGGCCAAGTATCGGAGCATTCGGGGGGAAGA
TCACCCACCGTCCTAAGGTACCGAGCTCGGATCCACTAGTCCAGTGTGGTGGAATTCTGCAGATATCCAG
CACAGTGGCGGCCGCTTAATTAATTGATCCGGGTTATTAGTACATTTATTAAGCGCTAGATTCTGTGCGT
TGTTGATTTACAGACAATTGTTGTACGTATTT
